>Addgene plasmid #104613 | pJFRC81-3xVAS1-IVS-Syn21-GFP-P10 | addgene full sequence | sequence record 202327 | Addgene NGS Result
GACTCAGGTGGCACTTTTCGGGGAAATGTGCGCGGAACCCCTATTTGTTTATTTTTCTAAATACATTCAA
ATATGTATCCGCTCATGAGACAATAACCCTGATAAATGCTTCAATAATATTGAAAAAGGAAGAGTATGAG
TATTCAACATTTCCGTGTCGCCCTTATTCCCTTTTTTGCGGCATTTTGCCTTCCTGTTTTTGCTCACCCA
GAAACGCTGGTGAAAGTAAAAGATGCTGAAGATCAGTTGGGTGCACGAGTGGGTTACATCGAACTGGATC
TCAACAGCGGTAAGATCCTTGAGAGTTTTCGCCCCGAAGAACGTTTTCCAATGATGAGCACTTTTAAAGT
TCTGCTATGTGGCGCGGTATTATCCCGTATTGACGCCGGGCAAGAGCAACTCGGTCGCCGCATACACTAT
TCTCAGAATGACTTGGTTGAGTACTCACCAGTCACAGAAAAGCATCTTACGGATGGCATGACAGTAAGAG
AATTATGCAGTGCTGCCATAACCATGAGTGATAACACTGCGGCCAACTTACTTCTGACAACGATCGGAGG
ACCGAAGGAGCTAACCGCTTTTTTGCACAACATGGGGGATCATGTAACTCGCCTTGATCGTTGGGAACCG
GAGCTGAATGAAGCCATACCAAACGACGAGCGTGACACCACGATGCCTGTAGCAATGGCAACAACGTTGC
GCAAACTATTAACTGGCGAACTACTTACTCTAGCTTCCCGGCAACAATTAATAGACTGGATGGAGGCGGA
TAAAGTTGCAGGACCACTTCTGCGCTCGGCCCTTCCGGCTGGCTGGTTTATTGCTGATAAATCTGGAGCC
GGTGAGCGTGGGTCTCGCGGTATCATTGCAGCACTGGGGCCAGATGGTAAGCCCTCCCGTATCGTAGTTA
TCTACACGACGGGGAGTCAGGCAACTATGGATGAACGAAATAGACAGATCGCTGAGATAGGTGCCTCACT
GATTAAGCATTGGTAACTGTCAGACCAAGTTTACTCATATATACTTTAGATTGATTTAAAACTTCATTTT
TAATTTAAAAGGATCTAGGTGAAGATCCTTTTTGATAATCTCATGACCAAAATCCCTTAACGTGAGTTTT
CGTTCCACTGAGCGTCAGACCCCGTAGAAAAGATCAAAGGATCTTCTTGAGATCCTTTTTTTCTGCGCGT
AATCTGCTGCTTGCAAACAAAAAAACCACCGCTACCAGCGGTGGTTTGTTTGCCGGATCAAGAGCTACCA
ACTCTTTTTCCGAAGGTAACTGGCTTCAGCAGAGCGCAGATACCAAATACTGTTCTTCTAGTGTAGCCGT
AGTTAGGCCACCACTTCAAGAACTCTGTAGCACCGCCTACATACCTCGCTCTGCTAATCCTGTTACCAGT
GGCTGCTGCCAGTGGCGATAAGTCGTGTCTTACCGGGTTGGACTCAAGACGATAGTTACCGGATAAGGCG
CAGCGGTCGGGCTGAACGGGGGGTTCGTGCACACAGCCCAGCTTGGAGCGAACGACCTACACCGAACTGA
GATACCTACAGCGTGAGCTATGAGAAAGCGCCACGCTTCCCGAAGGGAGAAAGGCGGACAGGTATCCGGT
AAGCGGCAGGGTCGGAACAGGAGAGCGCACGAGGGAGCTTCCAGGGGGAAACGCCTGGTATCTTTATAGT
CCTGTCGGGTTTCGCCACCTCTGACTTGAGCGTCGATTTTTGTGATGCTCGTCAGGGGGGCGGAGCCTAT
GGAAAAACGCCAGCAACGCGGCCTTTTTACGGTTCCTGGCCTTTTGCTGGCCTTTTGCTCACATGTTACC
GTCGACGATGTAGGTCACGGTCTCGAAGCCGCGGTGCGGGTGCCAGGGCGTGCCCTTGGGCTCCCCGGGC
GCGTACTCCACCTCACCCATCTGGTCCATCATGATGAACGGGTCGAGGTGGCGGTAGTTGATCCCGGCGA
ACGCGCGGCGCACCGGGAAGCCCTCGCCCTCGAAACCGCTGGGCGCGGTGGTCACGGTGAGCACGGGACG
TGCGACGGCGTCGGCGGGTGCGGATACGCGGGGCAGCGTCAGCGGGTTCTCGACGGTCACGGCGGGCATG
TCGACAAGCCGAACATATGGGCGCGCCTAGTATGTATGTAAGTTAATAAAACCCATTTTTGCGGAAAGTA
GATAAAAAAAACATTTTTTTTTTTTACTGCACTGGATATCATTGAACTTATCTGATCAGTTTTAAATTTA
CTTCGATCCAAGGGTATTTGATGTACCAGGTTCTTTCGATTACCTCTCACTCAAAATGACATTCCACTCA
AAGTCAGCGCTGTTTGCCTCCTTCTCTGTCCACAGAAATATCGCCGTCTCTTTCGCCGCTGCGTCCGCTA
TCTCTTTCGCCACCGTTTGTAGCGTTACGTAGCGTCAATGTCCGCCTTCAGTTGCATTTTGTCAGCGGTT
TCGTGACGAAGCTCCAAGCGGTTTACGCCATCAATTAAACACAAAGTGCTGTGCCAAAACTCCTCTCGCT
TCTTATTTTTGTTTGTTTTTTGAGTGATTGGGGTGGTGATTGGTTTTGGGTGGGTAAGCAGGGGAAAGTG
TGAAAAATCCCGGCAATGGGCCAAGAGGATCAGGAGCTATTAATTCGCGGAGGCAGCAAACACCCATCTG
CCGAGCATCTGAACAATGTGAGTAGTACATGTGCATACATCTTAAGTTCACTTGATCTATAGGAACTGCG
ATTGCAACATCAAATTGTCTGCGGCGTGAGAACTGCGACCCACAAAAATCCCAAACCGCAATTGCACAAA
CAAATAGTGACACGAAACAGATTATTCTGGTAGCTGTTCTCGCTATATAAGACAATTTTTGAGATCATAT
CATGATCAAGACATCTAAAGGCATTCATTTTCGACTATATTCTTTTTTACAAAAAATATAACAACCAGAT
ATTTTAAGCTGATCCTAGATGCACAAAAAATAAATAAAAGTATAAACCTACTTCGTAGGATACTTCGGGG
TACTTTTTGTTCGGGGTTAGATGAGCATAACGCTTGTAGTTGATATTTGAGATCCCCTATCATTGCAGGG
TGACAGCGGAGCGGCTTCGCAGAGCTGCATTAACCAGGGCTTCGGGCAGGCCAAAAACTACGGCACGCTC
CGGCCACCCAGTCCGCCGGAGGACTCCGGTTCAGGGAGCGGCCAACTAGCCGAGAACCTCACCTATGCCT
GGCACAATATGGACATCTTTGGGGCGGTCAATCAGCCGGGCTCCGGATGGCGGCAGCTGGTCAACCGGAC
ACGCGGACTATTCTGCAACGAGCGACACATACCGGCGCCCAGGAAACATTTGCTCAAGAACGGTGAGTTT
CTATTCGCAGTCGGCTGATCTGTGTGAAATCTTAATAAAGGGTCCAATTACCAATTTGAAACTCAGTTTG
CGGCGTGGCCTATCCGGGCGAACTTTTGGCCGTGATGGGCAGTTCCGGTGCCGGAAAGACGACCCTGCTG
AATGCCCTTGCCTTTCGATCGCCGCAGGGCATCCAAGTATCGCCATCCGGGATGCGACTGCTCAATGGCC
AACCTGTGGACGCCAAGGAGATGCAGGCCAGGTGCGCCTATGTCCAGCAGGATGACCTCTTTATCGGCTC
CCTAACGGCCAGGGAACACCTGATTTTCCAAGCCATGGTGCGGATGCCACGACATCTGACCTATCGGCAG
CGAGTGGCCCGCGTGGATCAGGTGATCCAGGAGCTTTCGCTCAGCAAATGTCAGCACACGATCATCGGTG
TGCCCGGCAGGGTGAAAGGTCTGTCCGGCGGAGAAAGGAAGCGTCTGGCATTCGCCTCCGAGGCTCTAAC
CGATCCGCCGCTTCTGATCTGCGATGAGCCCACCTCCGGACTGGACTCCTTTACCGCCCACAGCGTCGTC
CAGGTGCTGAAGAAGCTGTCGCAGAAGGGCAAGACCGTCATCCTGACCATTCATCAGCCGTCTTCCGAGC
TGTTTGAGCTCTTTGACAAGATCCTTCTGATGGCCGAGGGCAGGGTAGCTTTCTTGGGCACTCCCAGCGA
AGCCGTCGACTTCTTTTCCTAGTGAGTTCGATGTGTTTATTAAGGGTATCTAGTATTACATAACATCTCA
ACTCCTATCCAGCGTGGGTGCCCAGTGTCCTACCAACTACAATCCGGCGGACTTTTACGTACAGGTGTTG
GCCGTTGTGCCCGGACGGGAGATCGAGTCCCGTGATCGGATCGCCAAGATATGCGACAATTTTGCCATTA
GCAAAGTAGCCCGGGATATGGAGCAGTTGTTGGCCACCAAAAATCTGGAGAAGCCACTGGAGCAGCCGGA
GAATGGGTACACCTACAAGGCCACCTGGTTCATGCAGTTCCGGGCGGTCCTGTGGCGATCCTGGCTGTCG
GTGCTCAAGGAACCACTCCTCGTAAAAGTGCGACTTATTCAGACAACGGTGAGTGGTTCCAGTGGAAACA
AATGATATAACGCTTACAATTCTTGGAAACAAATTCGCTAGATTTTAGATAGAATTGCCTGATTCCACAC
CCTTCTTAGTTTTTTTCAATGAGATGTATAGTTTATAGTTTTGCAGAAGATAAATAAATTTCATTTAACT
CGCGAATATTAATGAGATGCGAGTAACATTTTAATTTGCAGATGGTTGCCATCTTGATTGGCCTCATCTT
TTTGGGCCAACAACTCACGCAAGTGGGTGTGATGAATATCAACGGAGCCATCTTCCTCTTCCTGACCAAC
ATGACCTTTCAAAACGTCTTTGCCACGATAAATGTAAGTCATGTTTAGAATACATTTGCATTTCAATAAT
TTACTAACTTTCTAATGAATCGATTCGATTTAGGTGTTCACCTCAGAGCTGCCAGTTTTTATGAGGGAGG
CCCGAAGTCGACTTTATCGCTGTGACACATACTTTCTGGGCAAAACGATTGCCGAATTGCCGCTTTTTCT
CACAGTGCCACTGGTCTTCACGGCGATTGCCTATCCGATGATCGGACTGCGGGCCGGAGTGCTGCACTTC
TTCAACTGCCTGGCGCTGGTCACTCTGGTGGCCAATGTGTCAACGTCCTTCGGATATCTAATATCCTGCG
CCAGCTCCTCGACCTCGATGGCGCTGTCTGTGGGTCCGCCGGTTATCATACCATTCCTGCTCTTTGGCGG
CTTCTTCTTGAACTCGGGCTCGGTGCCAGTATACCTCAAATGGTTGTCGTACCTCTCATGGTTCCGTTAC
GCCAACGAGGGTCTGCTGATTAACCAATGGGCGGACGTGGAGCCGGGCGAAATTAGCTGCACATCGTCGA
ACACCACGTGCCCCAGTTCGGGCAAGGTCATCCTGGAGACGCTTAACTTCTCCGCCGCCGATCTGCCGCT
GGACTACGTGGGTCTGGCCATTCTCATCGTGAGCTTCCGGGTGCTCGCATATCTGGCTCTAAGACTTCGG
GCCCGACGCAAGGAGTAGCCGACATATATCCGAAATAACTGCTTGTTTTTTTTTTTTACCATTATTACCA
TCGTGTTTACTGTTTATTGCCCCCTCAAAAAGCTAATGTAATTATATTTGTGCCAATAAAAACAAGATAT
GACCTATAGAATACAAGTATTTCCCCTTCGAACATCCCCACAAGTAGACTTTGGATTTGTCTTCTAACCA
AAAGACTTACACACCTGCATACCTTACATCAAAAACTCGTTTATCGCTACATAAAACACCGGGATATATT
TTTTATATACATACTTTTCAAATCGCGCGCCCTCTTCATAATTCACCTCCACCACACCACGTTTCGTAGT
TGCTCTTTCGCTGTCTCCCACCCGCTCTCCGCAACACATTCACCTTTTGTTCGACGACCTTGGAGCGACT
GTCGTTAGTTCCGCGCGATTCGGTTCGCTCAAATGGTTCCGAGTGGTTCATTTCGTCTCAATAGAAATTA
GTAATAAATATTTGTATGTACAATTTATTTGCTCCAATATATTTGTATATATTTCCCTCACAGCTATATT
TATTCTAATTTAATATTATGACTTTTTAAGGTAATTTTTTGTGACCTGTTCGGAGTGATTAGCGTTACAA
TTTGAACTGAAAGTGACATCCAGTGTTTGTTCCTTGTGTAGATGCATCTCAAAAAAATGGTGGGCATAAT
AGTGTTGTTTATATATATCAAAAATAACAACTATAATAATAAGAATACATTTAATTTAGAAAATGCTTGG
ATTTCACTGGAACTAGGGCGCGCCTCCGGAACATAATGGTGCAGGGCGCTGACTTCCGCGTTTCCAGACT
TTACGAAACACGGAAACCGAAGACCATTCATGTTGTTGCTCAGGTCGCAGACGTTTTGCAGCAGCAGTCG
CTTCACGTTCGCTCGCGTATCGGTGATTCATTCTGCTAACCAGTAAGGCAACCCCGCCAGCCTAGCCGGG
TCCTCAACGACAGGAGCACGATCATGCGCACCCGTGGCCAGGGCCGCAAGCTTAGTCGACCCCGCGGGTA
GTTAGTCGACCCCGCGGGTAGTTAGTCGACCCCGCGGGTAGTCTAGCGACGTCGAGCGCCGGAGTATAAA
TAGAGGCGCTTCGTCTACGGAGCGACAATTCAATTCAAACAAGCAAAGTGAACACGTCGCTAAGCGAAAG
CTAAGCAAATAAACAAGCGCAGCTGAACAAGCTAAACAATCTGCAGTAAAGTGCAAGTTAAAGTGAATCA
ATTAAAAGTAACCAGCAACCAAGTAAATCAACTGCAACTACTGAAATCTGCCAAGAAGTAATTATTGAAT
ACAAGAAGAGAACTCTGAATAGATCTAAAAGGTAGGTTCAACCACTGATGCCTAGGCACACCGAAACGAC
TAACCCTAATTCTTATCCTTTACTTCAGGCGGCCGCGGCTCGAGGGTACCAACTTAAAAAAAAAAATCAA
AATGTCCAAAGGTGAAGAACTGTTTACCGGAGTAGTCCCGATATTGGTTGAACTCGACGGCGATGTCAAC
GGTCATAAATTCAGTGTGTCCGGCGAGGGTGAGGGCGACGCCACATACGGTAAGCTGACGTTGAAGTTCA
TATGCACCACGGGCAAGCTGCCCGTGCCATGGCCGACGTTGGTCACGACGCTGACGTATGGTGTCCAGTG
TTTCAGCCGTTACCCCGATCATATGAAGCAGCATGACTTTTTCAAGTCGGCGATGCCGGAGGGATACGTT
CAAGAGAGGACCATTTTCTTCAAGGATGACGGCAACTATAAGACGCGAGCGGAGGTGAAATTTGAAGGCG
ACACACTCGTTAACCGTATTGAGTTGAAGGGCATTGATTTTAAGGAGGATGGCAACATTCTGGGCCATAA
GTTGGAATACAACTACAACTCGCATAATGTGTATATAATGGCAGATAAGCAGAAAAACGGAATAAAGGTT
AACTTCAAGATTCGCCACAACATAGAGGACGGTTCCGTGCAACTTGCAGATCATTACCAACAGAACACAC
CCATTGGAGATGGCCCAGTTCTCTTGCCAGACAATCACTACCTTTCCACACAGTCCGCGTTGAGCAAGGA
CCCCAATGAAAAGCGGGACCACATGGTGTTGCTGGAGTTTGTGACCGCAGCTGGTATTACACACGGCATG
GATGAGCTCTACAAGTAATCTAGAATGAATCGTTTTTAAAATAACAAATCAATTGTTTTATAATATTCGT
ACGATTCTTTGATTATGTAATAAAATGTGATCATTAGGAAGATTACGAAAAATATAAAAAATATGAGTTC
TGTGTGTATAACAAATGCTGTAAACGCCACAATTGTGTTTGTTGCAAATAAACCCATGATTATTTGATTA
AAATTGTTGTTTTCTTTGTTCATAGACAATAGTGTGTTTTGCCTAAACGTGTACTGCATAAACTCCATGC
GAGTGTATAGCGAGCTAGTGGCTAACGCTTGCCCCACCAAAGTAGATTCGTCAAAATCCTCAATTTCATC
ACCCTCCTCCAAGTTTAACATTTGGCCGTCGGAATTAACTTCTAAAGATGCCACATAATCTAATAAATGA
AATAGAGATTCAAACGTGGCGTCATCGTCCGTTTCGACCATTTCCGAAAAGAACTCGGGCATAAACTCTA
TGATTTCTCTGGACGTGGTGTTGTCGAAACTCTCAAAGTACGCAGTCAGGAACGTGCGCGACATGTCGTC
GGGAAACTCGCGCGGAAACATGTTGTTGTAACCGAACGGGTCCCATAGCGCCAAAACCAAATCTGCCAGC
GTCAATAGAATGAGCACGATGCCGACAATGGAGCTGGCTTGGATAGCGATTCGAGTTAACGGCCGGCCGT
TTAAACGAATTCTTGAAGACGAAAGGGCCTCGTGATACGCCTATTTTTATAGGTTAATGTCATGATAATA
ATGGTTTCTTA
Features (pLannotate 1.2.2; 10 found; start..end, strand, type, name):
     31..135     +  promoter       AmpR promoter: bla
    136..996     +  CDS            AmpR: β-lactamase; bla; confers resistance to ampicillin, carbenicillin, and related antibiotics
   1167..1755    +  rep_origin     ori: high-copy-number ColE1/pMB1/pBR322/pUC origin of replication
   1842..1911    +  protein_bind   attB: attB site for the φC31 integrase (Groth et al., 2000) phage φC31 integrase
   2127..6246    +  gene           mini-white: white; This modified version of the white gene lacks part of the first intron.
   6251..6406    +  CDS            YPB1_ECOLX (fragment): Protein predicted: Swiss-Prot protein existence level 4. From Escherichia coli.
   6569..6807    +  promoter       hsp70 promoter: Drosophila melanogaster hsp70Bb promoter
   6822..6888    +  intron         Mhc intron: modified Drosophila myosin heavy chain intron 16 (Pfeiffer et al., 2010)
   6932..7645    +  CDS            GFP (S65T): GFP (S65T) is a basic (constitutively fluorescent) green fluorescent protein published in 1995, derived from Aequorea victoria.
   7669..8325    -  CDS            P74 (fragment): PIF0_NPVAC - Experimental evidence at protein level: Swiss-Prot protein existence level 1. Plays an essential role for oral infectivity of occlusion- derived virus (ODV) and functions also in host midgut attachment and fusion by binding to a specific host receptor. From Autographa californica nuclear polyhedrosis virus (AcMNPV).
