[The description below was written by a language model from this plasmid's Addgene catalogue record and pLannotate feature annotations shown in this document.]
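Description:
pJFRC81-3xVAS1-IVS-Syn21-GFP-P10 is a Drosophila (insect expression) reporter plasmid derived from the pJFRC81 transgenesis vector, in which the original 10xUAS array has been replaced by a short synthetic 60 bp element, 3xVAS1. It serves as the responder half of a TALE-based binary expression system: GFP is produced when the matching TALE1 driver protein binds the VAS1 sites, analogous to GAL4 acting on UAS. In bacteria the 8.4 kb plasmid is maintained through a high-copy ColE1/pUC-type origin and selected with ampicillin via the bla gene.

The expression cassette places the VAS1 sites upstream of the Drosophila hsp70Bb promoter, which here acts as the promoter responding to the bound activator. Downstream lies a modified myosin heavy chain intron 16 (the "IVS" in the name), included to improve transcript processing and yield, followed by the GFP (S65T) coding sequence. The name also indicates a Syn21 translational enhancer leader ahead of GFP and a P10 3′ terminator. Neither is annotated as such, but the region after GFP is detected as an antisense fragment of AcMNPV P74, consistent with a baculovirus-derived segment carrying the p10 3′ sequence. A short fragment annotated as a predicted E. coli protein is probably residual backbone sequence rather than a functional part.

For fly transgenesis the vector carries a φC31 attB site, allowing integrase-mediated insertion into genomic attP landing sites, and the mini-white gene as an eye-colour marker for identifying transformants. According to the associated publication, the system is multiplexable and intended for in vivo studies of cellular interactions.
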