Addgene plasmid #104613: pJFRC81-3xVAS1-IVS-Syn21-GFP-P10
Purpose: Expresses GFP upon binding of TALE1 to VAS1
Depositing lab: Tudor Fulga. Depositing organization: University of Oxford. Publication: A multiplexable TALE-based binary expression system for in vivo cellular interaction studies. Toegel M, Azzam G, Lee EY, Knapp DJHF, Tan Y, Fa M, Fulga TA. Nat Commun. 2017 Nov 21;8(1):1663. doi: 10.1038/s41467-017-01592-3. PubMed 29162808.
Backbone
  Vector backbone: pJFRC81 (Plasmid #36432)
  Backbone manufacturer: Gerald Rubin
  Backbone size w/o insert (bp): 8351
  Total vector size (bp): 8411
  Modifications to backbone: 10xUAS replaced with 3xVAS1
  Vector type: Insect Expression
Growth in bacteria
  Bacterial resistance: Ampicillin, 100 μg/mL
  Growth temperature: 37°C
  Growth strain: NEB Stable
  Copy number: High Copy
Gene/Insert
  Gene/Insert name: 3xVAS1
  Species: Synthetic
  Insert size (bp): 60
  Promoter: hsp70
  Cloning method: Restriction Enzyme; 5′ cloning site HindIII (not destroyed); 3′ cloning site NheI (destroyed during cloning)
  Sequencing primers: 5′ CGGTGATTCATTCTGCTAACCA
Terms and licenses: Academic/Nonprofit Terms; Industry Terms: Not Available to Industry
How to cite: pJFRC81-3xVAS1-IVS-Syn21-GFP-P10 was a gift from Tudor Fulga (Addgene plasmid # 104613 ; http://n2t.net/addgene:104613 ; RRID:Addgene_104613)
